Addgene plasmid #89621: pET21a - TR
Purpose: [Edit] Expresses recombinant 6HIS tagged T. cruzi trypanothione reductase protein in E. coli upon IPTG induction
Depositing lab: Judy Lieberman. Depositing organization: Boston Children's Hospital. Publication: Killer lymphocytes use granulysin, perforin and granzymes to kill intracellular parasites. Dotiwala F, Mulik S, Polidoro RB, Ansara JA, Burleigh BA, Walch M, Gazzinelli RT, Lieberman J. Nat Med. 2016 Feb;22(2):210-6. doi: 10.1038/nm.4023. Epub 2016 Jan 11. PubMed 26752517.
Backbone
  Vector backbone: pET21a
  Backbone size w/o insert (bp): 5500
  Vector type: Bacterial Expression
Growth in bacteria
  Bacterial resistance: Ampicillin, 100 μg/mL
  Growth temperature: 37°C
  Growth strain: DH5alpha
  Copy number: High Copy
Gene/Insert
  Gene/Insert name: Thioredoxin (alt name: TPR, TR)
  Species: T. cruzi
  Insert size (bp): 1476
  GenBank ID: Tc00.1047053510227.29
  Tag / fusion protein: 6HIS (C terminal on insert); T7 tag (gene 10 leader) (N terminal on backbone)
Terms and licenses: Academic/Nonprofit Terms; Industry Terms: Not Available to Industry
How to cite: pET21a - TR was a gift from Judy Lieberman (Addgene plasmid # 89621 ; http://n2t.net/addgene:89621 ; RRID:Addgene_89621)
