[The description below was written by a language model from this plasmid's Addgene catalogue record and pLannotate feature annotations shown in this document.]
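Description:
pET21a - TR is a bacterial expression plasmid built on the pET21a backbone for IPTG-inducible production of recombinant Trypanosoma cruzi trypanothione reductase in E. coli. The catalogue entry is slightly inconsistent about the insert. The gene name field reads "Thioredoxin", while the alternative names (TPR, TR), the plasmid name and the stated purpose all point to trypanothione reductase.

The coding region is not annotated as its own feature in the table. It presumably occupies the unannotated span between the N-terminal T7 tag (the gene 10 leader, which aids efficient translation) and the C-terminal histidine tag. That span is about 1.35 kb, somewhat shorter than the recorded insert size of 1476 bp. The annotation software labels the histidine tag as a fragment of a 9xHis tag, which fits the 6xHis tag described in the catalogue and would allow metal-affinity purification. The short "SET1" hit just downstream, like the tetracycline-resistance fragments and the predicted ORF elsewhere, is most likely backbone-derived sequence rather than a functional part.

Expression is driven by a T7 promoter followed directly by a lac operator and the strong gene 10 ribosome binding site, and it ends at the T7 terminator. The plasmid carries its own lacI gene, so the lac repressor keeps transcription off until IPTG is added, and a host supplying T7 RNA polymerase is needed for expression. The plasmid replicates from a pBR322-type ColE1 origin accompanied by the bom and rop elements. It also has an f1 origin for single-stranded DNA production, and selection is by ampicillin through the β-lactamase gene. The sequenced record is 6,736 nt.

The associated publication concerns the killing of intracellular parasites by killer lymphocytes, so the purified protein was presumably produced for that work, although the record does not state its specific use.
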