Features (pLannotate 1.2.2; 19 found; start..end, strand, type, name):
      1..33      +  CDS            T7 tag (gene 10 leader): leader peptide from bacteriophage T7 gene 10 promotes efficient translation in E. coli
   1380..1397    +  CDS            9xHis (fragment): 9xHis affinity tag
   1407..1456    +  CDS            SET1 (fragment): solubility-enhancement tag derived from T7 phage gene 10B
   1464..1511    +  terminator     T7 terminator: transcription terminator for bacteriophage T7 RNA polymerase
   1548..1976    +  rep_origin     f1 ori (sequence partly withheld): f1 bacteriophage origin of replication; arrow indicates direction of (+) strand synthesis
   2029..2133    +  promoter       AmpR promoter: bla
   2134..2994    +  CDS            AmpR: β-lactamase; bla; confers resistance to ampicillin, carbenicillin, and related antibiotics
   3165..3753    +  rep_origin     ori: high-copy-number ColE1/pMB1/pBR322/pUC origin of replication
   3939..4078    -  misc_feature   bom: basis of mobility region from pBR322
   4180..4371    -  CDS            rop: Rop protein, which maintains plasmids at low copy number; rop
   4388..4768    +  CDS            YPB1_ECOLX: Protein predicted: Swiss-Prot protein existence level 4. From Escherichia coli.
   4840..5131    -  CDS            TcR (fragment): tetracycline efflux protein; tet; confers resistance to tetracycline
   5146..5167    -  protein_bind   CAP binding site: CAP binding activates transcription in the presence of cAMP. E. coli catabolite activator protein
   5180..6262    -  CDS            lacI: lac repressor; lacI; The lac repressor binds to the lac operator to inhibit transcription in E. coli. This inhibition can be relieved by adding lactose or isopropyl-β-D-thiogalactopyranoside (IPTG).
   6263..6340    -  promoter       lacI promoter: lacI
   6348..6627    -  CDS            TcR (fragment): tetracycline efflux protein; tet; confers resistance to tetracycline
   6649..6667    +  promoter       T7 promoter: promoter for bacteriophage T7 RNA polymerase
   6668..6692    +  protein_bind   lac operator: The lac repressor binds to the lac operator to inhibit transcription in E. coli. This inhibition can be relieved by adding lactose or isopropyl-β-D-thiogalactopyranoside (IPTG). lac repressor encoded by lacI
   6707..6729    +  RBS            RBS: efficient ribosome binding site from bacteriophage T7 gene 10 (Olins and Rangwala, 1989)
>Addgene plasmid #89621 | pET21a - TR | addgene full sequence | sequence record 176690 | Addgene NGS Result
ATGGCTAGCATGACTGGTGGACAGCAAATGGGTCGCGGATCCATGAAGCCGTGAATTCAAGACGTCGGAC
GCTGAAATCTAAATGCCCTTTGGCGGCCATTTTTCTTTCGATACCGCTTTTTTTTATGGTATTACTTTTA
ACGAGCATTGTTTTTGCGGAGGCACTTCCGTTTACGAAATTCTCTGGCGTTGTGGAACTAACGCCTGCAA
CATTTAAGAATTTTGTGTCTTCCCACAAGCCAGTGTACATTCTTTTTTATGCCCCGTGGTGCGGTCACTG
CCGCAGAATTCACCCAGAGTGGGAGAAATTTGCTCAGTCTGCCTACGGCACCGTCCGCGTGGGTGCCATC
AACGCCGACGAACACTCGCAGATTGCAGGGCAGTTTGGCATTCGTGGTTTTCCAACCATAAAGTACTGGA
ACGTGGGTGAAAAGGACATCAACAAGCCACAGGAGTACAATGGACCGCGACAGGCGAAGTCACTTCAAGC
CAACGCGATGAATCAAATCACTTCCTCCGGGATAAAAGCAATTACGAGCAGTGATGCCTTGCGGGAGGCA
GTACAAAAGGCACCTGAGAAGAAAATTGTGGTTCTCTTCTCTTCCAAGCCACGTATTCCCGCCATTTTTG
CTGTTTTGTCACATTCCCCACGTTTGAAATCTATGCCGTTTTATTTTGTTGGTGAAAATGCTAAAAAAGA
AGTCTCGGAGGAATTTGGAGTGCAGGAACGCCCGAGCATCGCTGTTCTCAACGCCACGGAAAGCGACATC
AAGACTGTATTATACCCGGGAAAACAGATTGCCTATGAACCCATTGCGAAGTTCTTGTTGGCATGCGCAA
CAGATGATGCCGATAATTTGGATGCCGCGAAAGGAAATGCAGGGGAGCATCCACAAGAAAACGACAGTGG
CAAGGGCAAGAATACCGCTGCGGCTGGTGGTGGGACACCCACGCCAGCATTACCCGTGCGCCCCGTACGA
CTAACCGCACAGTTGTTGGCGGACTTCTGCTTACCGGCGACACTGCGCGTACATGAACGGGCACCGCTGT
GTGTGTTGTCGTTTACGTCCGCGTTTACTCTTGAGCGTGTTCACGAGATGTTTCGCAATGAACCCCTTTT
ATTCTTCGAGGCAGATGCCGAGCGTGATGTCATTCTTTCTGCCCTTCGGAATGATCTTGGTCTGGAAGAG
GTGGCCAACAGTGTTGAGGGTGGTGCCGCTCATCAGATGTTATTGTTACGGGCAGCGAAGCGTGACACGA
TCCGCTACAGGCTTCTTGACGGGATAGAGACAGTGGAAGGTGCAAATGAAGTACTGCAGAGGGTGCTGTC
GGGAGATTTGCAGCTCGGGAAAAAAGTGCTGCAGGCGGCCGCACTCGAGCACCACCACCACCACCACTGA
GATCCGGCTGCTAACAAAGCCCGAAAGGAAGCTGAGTTGGCTGCTGCCACCGCTGAGCAATAACTAGCAT
AACCCCTTGGGGCCTCTAAACGGGTCTTGAGGGGTTTTTTGCTGAAAGGAGGAACTATATCCGGATTGGC
GAATGGG
[124 nt withheld, positions 1548-1671]
C
[91 nt withheld, positions 1673-1763]
A
[49 nt withheld, positions 1765-1813]
CCTTTGACGTTGGAGTCCACGTTCTTT
[37 nt withheld, positions 1841-1877]
ACCCTATCTCGGTCTATTCTTTTGATTTATAAGGGATTTTGCCGATTTCGGCCTATTGGTTAAAAAATGA
GCTGATTTAACAAAAATTTAACGCGAATTTTAACAAAATATTAACGCTTACAATTTAGGTGGCACTTTTC
GGGGAAATGTGCGCGGAACCCCTATTTGTTTATTTTTCTAAATACATTCAAATATGTATCCGCTCATGAG
ACAATAACCCTGATAAATGCTTCAATAATATTGAAAAAGGAAGAGTATGAGTATTCAACATTTCCGTGTC
GCCCTTATTCCCTTTTTTGCGGCATTTTGCCTTCCTGTTTTTGCTCACCCAGAAACGCTGGTGAAAGTAA
AAGATGCTGAAGATCAGTTGGGTGCACGAGTGGGTTACATCGAACTGGATCTCAACAGCGGTAAGATCCT
TGAGAGTTTTCGCCCCGAAGAACGTTTTCCAATGATGAGCACTTTTAAAGTTCTGCTATGTGGCGCGGTA
TTATCCCGTATTGACGCCGGGCAAGAGCAACTCGGTCGCCGCATACACTATTCTCAGAATGACTTGGTTG
AGTACTCACCAGTCACAGAAAAGCATCTTACGGATGGCATGACAGTAAGAGAATTATGCAGTGCTGCCAT
AACCATGAGTGATAACACTGCGGCCAACTTACTTCTGACAACGATCGGAGGACCGAAGGAGCTAACCGCT
TTTTTGCACAACATGGGGGATCATGTAACTCGCCTTGATCGTTGGGAACCGGAGCTGAATGAAGCCATAC
CAAACGACGAGCGTGACACCACGATGCCTGCAGCAATGGCAACAACGTTGCGCAAACTATTAACTGGCGA
ACTACTTACTCTAGCTTCCCGGCAACAATTAATAGACTGGATGGAGGCGGATAAAGTTGCAGGACCACTT
CTGCGCTCGGCCCTTCCGGCTGGCTGGTTTATTGCTGATAAATCTGGAGCCGGTGAGCGTGGGTCTCGCG
GTATCATTGCAGCACTGGGGCCAGATGGTAAGCCCTCCCGTATCGTAGTTATCTACACGACGGGGAGTCA
GGCAACTATGGATGAACGAAATAGACAGATCGCTGAGATAGGTGCCTCACTGATTAAGCATTGGTAACTG
TCAGACCAAGTTTACTCATATATACTTTAGATTGATTTAAAACTTCATTTTTAATTTAAAAGGATCTAGG
TGAAGATCCTTTTTGATAATCTCATGACCAAAATCCCTTAACGTGAGTTTTCGTTCCACTGAGCGTCAGA
CCCCGTAGAAAAGATCAAAGGATCTTCTTGAGATCCTTTTTTTCTGCGCGTAATCTGCTGCTTGCAAACA
AAAAAACCACCGCTACCAGCGGTGGTTTGTTTGCCGGATCAAGAGCTACCAACTCTTTTTCCGAAGGTAA
CTGGCTTCAGCAGAGCGCAGATACCAAATACTGTCCTTCTAGTGTAGCCGTAGTTAGGCCACCACTTCAA
GAACTCTGTAGCACCGCCTACATACCTCGCTCTGCTAATCCTGTTACCAGTGGCTGCTGCCAGTGGCGAT
AAGTCGTGTCTTACCGGGTTGGACTCAAGACGATAGTTACCGGATAAGGCGCAGCGGTCGGGCTGAACGG
GGGGTTCGTGCACACAGCCCAGCTTGGAGCGAACGACCTACACCGAACTGAGATACCTACAGCGTGAGCT
ATGAGAAAGCGCCACGCTTCCCGAAGGGAGAAAGGCGGACAGGTATCCGGTAAGCGGCAGGGTCGGAACA
GGAGAGCGCACGAGGGAGCTTCCAGGGGGAAACGCCTGGTATCTTTATAGTCCTGTCGGGTTTCGCCACC
TCTGACTTGAGCGTCGATTTTTGTGATGCTCGTCAGGGGGGCGGAGCCTATGGAAAAACGCCAGCAACGC
GGCCTTTTTACGGTTCCTGGCCTTTTGCTGGCCTTTTGCTCACATGTTCTTTCCTGCGTTATCCCCTGAT
TCTGTGGATAACCGTATTACCGCCTTTGAGTGAGCTGATACCGCTCGCCGCAGCCGAACGACCGAGCGCA
GCGAGTCAGTGAGCGAGGAAGCGGAAGAGCGCCTGATGCGGTATTTTCTCCTTACGCATCTGTGCGGTAT
TTCACACCGCAATGGTGCACTCTCAGTACAATCTGCTCTGATGCCGCATAGTTAAGCCAGTATACACTCC
GCTATCGCTACGTGACTGGGTCATGGCTGCGCCCCGACACCCGCCAACACCCGCTGACGCGCCCTGACGG
GCTTGTCTGCTCCCGGCATCCGCTTACAGACAAGCTGTGACCGTCTCCGGGAGCTGCATGTGTCAGAGGT
TTTCACCGTCATCACCGAAACGCGCGAGGCAGCTGCGGTAAAGCTCATCAGCGTGGTCGTGAAGCGATTC
ACAGATGTCTGCCTGTTCATCCGCGTCCAGCTCGTTGAGTTTCTCCAGAAGCGTTAATGTCTGGCTTCTG
ATAAAGCGGGCCATGTTAAGGGCGGTTTTTTCCTGTTTGGTCACTGATGCCTCCGTGTAAGGGGGATTTC
TGTTCATGGGGGTAATGATACCGATGAAACGAGAGAGGATGCTCACGATACGGGTTACTGATGATGAACA
TGCCCGGTTACTGGAACGTTGTGAGGGTAAACAACTGGCGGTATGGATGCGGCGGGACCAGAGAAAAATC
ACTCAGGGTCAATGCCAGCGCTTCGTTAATACAGATGTAGGTGTTCCACAGGGTAGCCAGCAGCATCCTG
CGATGCAGATCCGGAACATAATGGTGCAGGGCGCTGACTTCCGCGTTTCCAGACTTTACGAAACACGGAA
ACCGAAGACCATTCATGTTGTTGCTCAGGTCGCAGACGTTTTGCAGCAGCAGTCGCTTCACGTTCGCTCG
CGTATCGGTGATTCATTCTGCTAACCAGTAAGGCAACCCCGCCAGCCTAGCCGGGTCCTCAACGACAGGA
GCACGATCATGCGCACCCGTGGGGCCGCCATGCCGGCGATAATGGCCTGCTTCTCGCCGAAACGTTTGGT
GGCGGGACCAGTGACGAAGGCTTGAGCGAGGGCGTGCAAGATTCCGAATACCGCAAGCGACAGGCCGATC
ATCGTCGCGCTCCAGCGAAAGCGGTCCTCGCCGAAAATGACCCAGAGCGCTGCCGGCACCTGTCCTACGA
GTTGCATGATAAAGAAGACAGTCATAAGTGCGGCGACGATAGTCATGCCCCGCGCCCACCGGAAGGAGCT
GACTGGGTTGAAGGCTCTCAAGGGCATCGGTCGAGATCCCGGTGCCTAATGAGTGAGCTAACTTACATTA
ATTGCGTTGCGCTCACTGCCCGCTTTCCAGTCGGGAAACCTGTCGTGCCAGCTGCATTAATGAATCGGCC
AACGCGCGGGGAGAGGCGGTTTGCGTATTGGGCGCCAGGGTGGTTTTTCTTTTCACCAGTGAGACGGGCA
ACAGCTGATTGCCCTTCACCGCCTGGCCCTGAGAGAGTTGCAGCAAGCGGTCCACGCTGGTTTGCCCCAG
CAGGCGAAAATCCTGTTTGATGGTGGTTAACGGCGGGATATAACATGAGCTGTCTTCGGTATCGTCGTAT
CCCACTACCGAGATATCCGCACCAACGCGCAGCCCGGACTCGGTAATGGCGCGCATTGCGCCCAGCGCCA
TCTGATCGTTGGCAACCAGCATCGCAGTGGGAACGATGCCCTCATTCAGCATTTGCATGGTTTGTTGAAA
ACCGGACATGGCACTCCAGTCGCCTTCCCGTTCCGCTATCGGCTGAATTTGATTGCGAGTGAGATATTTA
TGCCAGCCAGCCAGACGCAGACGCGCCGAGACAGAACTTAATGGGCCCGCTAACAGCGCGATTTGCTGGT
GACCCAATGCGACCAGATGCTCCACGCCCAGTCGCGTACCGTCTTCATGGGAGAAAATAATACTGTTGAT
GGGTGTCTGGTCAGAGACATCAAGAAATAACGCCGGAACATTAGTGCAGGCAGCTTCCACAGCAATGGCA
TCCTGGTCATCCAGCGGATAGTTAATGATCAGCCCACTGACGCGTTGCGCGAGAAGATTGTGCACCGCCG
CTTTACAGGCTTCGACGCCGCTTCGTTCTACCATCGACACCACCACGCTGGCACCCAGTTGATCGGCGCG
AGATTTAATCGCCGCGACAATTTGCGACGGCGCGTGCAGGGCCAGACTGGAGGTGGCAACGCCAATCAGC
AACGACTGTTTGCCCGCCAGTTGTTGTGCCACGCGGTTGGGAATGTAATTCAGCTCCGCCATCGCCGCTT
CCACTTTTTCCCGCGTTTTCGCAGAAACGTGGCTGGCCTGGTTCACCACGCGGGAAACGGTCTGATAAGA
GACACCGGCATACTCTGCGACATCGTATAACGTTACTGGTTTCACATTCACCACCCTGAATTGACTCTCT
TCCGGGCGCTATCATGCCATACCGCGAAAGGTTTTGCGCCATTCGATGGTGTCCGGGATCTCGACGCTCT
CCCTTATGCGACTCCTGCATTAGGAAGCAGCCCAGTAGTAGGTTGAGGCCGTTGAGCACCGCCGCCGCAA
GGAATGGTGCATGCAAGGAGATGGCGCCCAACAGTCCCCCGGCCACGGGGCCTGCCACCATACCCACGCC
GAAACAAGCGCTCATGAGCCCGAAGTGGCGAGCCCGATCTTCCCCATCGGTGATGTCGGCGATATAGGCG
CCAGCAACCGCACCTGTGGCGCCGGTGATGCCGGCCACGATGCGTCCGGCGTAGAGGATCGAGATCTCGA
TCCCGCGAAATTAATACGACTCACTATAGGGGAATTGTGAGCGGATAACAATTCCCCTCTAGAAATAATT
TTGTTTAACTTTAAGAAGGAGATATACAT
